Addgene plasmid #228090: mCit-APPAP-gs
Depositing lab: Roman Jerala. Publication: Programmable de novo designed coiled coil-mediated phase separation in mammalian cells. Ramsak M, Ramirez DA, Hough LE, Shirts MR, Vidmar S, Elersic Filipic K, Anderluh G, Jerala R. Nat Commun. 2023 Dec 2;14(1):7973. doi: 10.1038/s41467-023-43742-w. PubMed 38042897.
Backbone
  Vector backbone: pcDNA
  Vector type: Mammalian Expression
Growth in bacteria
  Bacterial resistance: Ampicillin, 100 μg/mL
  Growth temperature: 37°C
  Growth strain: DH5alpha
  Copy number: High Copy
Gene/Insert
  Gene/Insert name: mCit, APPAP
  Species: Synthetic
  Cloning method: Gibson Cloning
Terms and licenses: Academic/Nonprofit Terms; Industry Terms: Not Available to Industry
How to cite: mCit-APPAP-gs was a gift from Roman Jerala (Addgene plasmid # 228090 ; http://n2t.net/addgene:228090 ; RRID:Addgene_228090)
