[The description below was written by a language model from this plasmid's Addgene catalogue record and pLannotate feature annotations shown in this document.]
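Description:
mCit-APPAP-gs is a 7,011 bp mammalian expression plasmid built on a pcDNA-type backbone, carrying a fully synthetic insert assembled by Gibson cloning. It is propagated in E. coli as a high-copy plasmid through a ColE1/pUC-type origin and selected with ampicillin via the β-lactamase gene and its native promoter. The backbone also contains an f1 origin for single-stranded DNA production and an SV40 promoter-driven neomycin phosphotransferase cassette with an SV40 polyadenylation signal, which would allow G418 selection of stably transfected mammalian cells.

The expression unit is driven by the human CMV immediate-early enhancer and promoter and terminated by the bovine growth hormone poly(A) signal. T7 and SP6 promoters flank the insert, as is typical of pcDNA vectors. The open reading frame begins with a short histidine tag (annotated as a partial 9xHis match) fused directly to Citrine, a yellow fluorescent protein variant (the "mCit" of the name). This is followed by roughly 850 bp of synthetic sequence corresponding to the APPAP module. The automated annotation finds only scattered, repeating partial matches to GCN4 in this region. These most likely reflect leucine-zipper-like coiled-coil segments rather than genuine yeast GCN4 or SunTag epitopes. The record does not define the individual coiled-coil units, and the "gs" suffix is not explained, though it may refer to glycine-serine linkers.

According to the associated publication, the construct belongs to a set for programmable phase separation in mammalian cells mediated by de novo designed coiled coils. The Citrine fusion would allow fluorescence imaging of the resulting protein's localisation or condensate formation after transfection.
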