Features (pLannotate 1.2.2; 26 found; start..end, strand, type, name):
     28..80      -  misc_feature   bom (fragment): basis of mobility region from pBR322
    235..614     +  enhancer       CMV enhancer: human cytomegalovirus immediate early enhancer
    615..818     +  promoter       CMV promoter: human cytomegalovirus (CMV) immediate early promoter
    814..847     +  LTR            5' LTR (truncated) (fragment): truncated 5' long terminal repeat (LTR) from HIV-1
    863..881     +  promoter       T7 promoter: promoter for bacteriophage T7 RNA polymerase
    953..970     +  CDS            9xHis (fragment): 9xHis affinity tag
    971..1687    +  CDS            Citrine: enhanced variant of YFP (Heikal et al., 2001) mammalian codon-optimized
   1814..1839    +  CDS            GCN4_v1 (fragment): GCN4 peptide that allows binding to an scFv-GFP fusion protein (Tanenbaum et al., 2014)
   2045..2107    +  CDS            GCN4 (fragment): GCN4_YEAST - Also known as AAS101 From Saccharomyces cerevisiae (strain ATCC 204508 / S288c) (Baker's yeast).
   2252..2277    +  CDS            GCN4_v1 (fragment): GCN4 peptide that allows binding to an scFv-GFP fusion protein (Tanenbaum et al., 2014)
   2483..2545    +  CDS            GCN4 (fragment): GCN4_YEAST - Also known as AAS101 From Saccharomyces cerevisiae (strain ATCC 204508 / S288c) (Baker's yeast).
   2564..2582    -  promoter       SP6 promoter: promoter for bacteriophage SP6 RNA polymerase
   2608..2832    +  polyA_signal   bGH poly(A) signal: bovine growth hormone polyadenylation signal
   2836..2857    +  promoter       SV40 promoter (fragment): SV40 enhancer and early promoter
   2878..3306    +  rep_origin     f1 ori (sequence partly withheld): f1 bacteriophage origin of replication; arrow indicates direction of (+) strand synthesis
   3320..3649    +  promoter       SV40 promoter: SV40 enhancer and early promoter
   3716..4507    +  CDS            neo: KKA2_KLEPN - Also known as kan, nptII. Experimental evidence at protein level: Swiss-Prot protein existence level 1. Resistance to kanamycin, neomycin, paromomycin, ribostamycin, butirosin and gentamicin B. From Klebsiella pneumoniae.
   4531..4689    +  CDS            ble (fragment): BLE_KLEPN - Experimental evidence at protein level: Swiss-Prot protein existence level 1. Binding protein with a strong affinity to the bleomycin family of antibiotics. Binds to CL990; an antimitotic-antibiotic compound. From Klebsiella pneumoniae.
   4684..4805    +  polyA_signal   SV40 poly(A) signal: SV40 polyadenylation signal
   4878..4894    -  protein_bind   lac operator: The lac repressor binds to the lac operator to inhibit transcription in E. coli. This inhibition can be relieved by adding lactose or isopropyl-β-D-thiogalactopyranoside (IPTG). lac repressor encoded by lacI
   4902..4932    -  promoter       lac promoter: promoter for the E. coli lac operon
   4947..4968    -  protein_bind   CAP binding site: CAP binding activates transcription in the presence of cAMP. E. coli catabolite activator protein
   4981..5073    -  CDS            lacI (fragment): lac repressor; lacI; The lac repressor binds to the lac operator to inhibit transcription in E. coli. This inhibition can be relieved by adding lactose or isopropyl-β-D-thiogalactopyranoside (IPTG).
   5256..5844    -  rep_origin     ori: high-copy-number ColE1/pMB1/pBR322/pUC origin of replication
   6015..6875    -  CDS            AmpR: β-lactamase; bla; confers resistance to ampicillin, carbenicillin, and related antibiotics
   6876..6980    -  promoter       AmpR promoter: bla
>Addgene plasmid #228090 | mCit-APPAP-gs | addgene full sequence | sequence record 451134 | Addgene NGS Result
GACGGATCGGGAGATCTCCCGATCCCCTATGGTGCACTCTCAGTACAATCTGCTCTGATGCCGCATAGTT
AAGCCAGTATCTGCTCCCTGCTTGTGTGTTGGAGGTCGCTGAGTAGTGCGCGAGCAAAATTTAAGCTACA
ACAAGGCAAGGCTTGACCGACAATTGCATGAAGAATCTGCTTAGGGTTAGGCGTTTTGCGCTGCTTCGCG
ATGTACGGGCCAGATATACGCGTTGACATTGATTATTGACTAGTTATTAATAGTAATCAATTACGGGGTC
ATTAGTTCATAGCCCATATATGGAGTTCCGCGTTACATAACTTACGGTAAATGGCCCGCCTGGCTGACCG
CCCAACGACCCCCGCCCATTGACGTCAATAATGACGTATGTTCCCATAGTAACGCCAATAGGGACTTTCC
ATTGACGTCAATGGGTGGAGTATTTACGGTAAACTGCCCACTTGGCAGTACATCAAGTGTATCATATGCC
AAGTACGCCCCCTATTGACGTCAATGACGGTAAATGGCCCGCCTGGCATTATGCCCAGTACATGACCTTA
TGGGACTTTCCTACTTGGCAGTACATCTACGTATTAGTCATCGCTATTACCATGGTGATGCGGTTTTGGC
AGTACATCAATGGGCGTGGATAGCGGTTTGACTCACGGGGATTTCCAAGTCTCCACCCCATTGACGTCAA
TGGGAGTTTGTTTTGGCACCAAAATCAACGGGACTTTCCAAAATGTCGTAACAACTCCGCCCCATTGACG
CAAATGGGCGGTAGGCGTGTACGGTGGGAGGTCTATATAAGCAGAGCTCTCTGGCTAACTAGAGAACCCA
CTGCTTACTGGCTTATCGAAATTAATACGACTCACTATAGGGAGACCCAAGCTTGGTACCGAGCTCGGAT
CCACTAGTAACGGCCGCCAGTGTGCTGGAATTCGCCACCATGCACCACCACCACCACCACATGGTGAGCA
AGGGCGAGGAGCTGTTCACCGGGGTGGTGCCCATCCTGGTCGAGCTGGACGGCGACGTAAACGGCCACAA
GTTCAGCGTGTCCGGCGAGGGCGAGGGCGATGCCACCTACGGCAAGCTGACCCTGAAGTTCATCTGCACC
ACCGGCAAGCTGCCCGTGCCCTGGCCCACCCTCGTGACCACCTTCGGCTACGGCCTGATGTGCTTCGCCC
GCTACCCCGACCACATGAAGCAGCACGACTTCTTCAAGTCCGCCATGCCCGAAGGCTACGTCCAGGAGCG
CACCATCTTCTTCAAGGACGACGGCAACTACAAGACCCGCGCCGAGGTGAAGTTCGAGGGCGACACCCTG
GTGAACTGCATCGAGCTGAAGGGCATCGACTTCAAGGAGGACGGCAACATCCTGGGGCACAAGCTGGAGT
ACAACTACAACAGCCACAACGTCTATATCATGGCCGACAAGCAGAAGAACGGCATCAAGGTGAACTTCAA
GATCCGCCACAACATCGAGGACGGCAGCGTGCAGCTCGCCGACCACTACCAGCAGAACACCCCCATCGGC
GACGGCCCCGTGCTGCTGCCCGACAACCACTACCTGAGCTACCAGTCCGCCCTGAGCAAAGACCCCAACG
AGAAGCGCGATCACATGGTCCTGCTGGAGTTCGTGACCGCCGCCGGGATCACTCTCGGCATGGACGAGCT
GTACAAGGGCTCAGGCTCTGGTGGGAGCGAATTGCAAGCGATCGAGGAGCAACTTGCGCAGTTGCAGTGG
AAGGCTCAAGCTCGAAAGGAGGGCAGTGGAAGTGGTGGGAGTAAAGTTGAGGAGCTTCTCAGTAAGAACT
ACCACCTGGAGAATGAGGTTGCTCGACTGAAAAAGGGCTCCGGGAGTGGAGGGTCAAAAGTGGAAGAGCT
CCTCTCAAAGAACTACCATCTTGAAAATGAAGTTGCCCGCCTGAAAAAGGGAAGCGGCTCAGGCGGGAGT
GAGCTTCAGGCTATTGAGGAACAGCTGGCGCAACTTCAATGGAAGGCCCAAGCCCGAAAAGAGGGGTCTG
GCTCCGGTGGTTCCAAAGTAGAAGAGTTGCTTAGCAAAAACTATCACCTCGAAAACGAAGTCGCCAGGCT
TAAGAAGGGCGGCTCTGGAGGCTCTGGCTCAGGCTCTGGTGGGAGCGAATTGCAAGCGATCGAGGAGCAA
CTTGCGCAGTTGCAGTGGAAGGCTCAAGCTCGAAAGGAGGGCAGTGGAAGTGGTGGGAGTAAAGTTGAGG
AGCTTCTCAGTAAGAACTACCACCTGGAGAATGAGGTTGCTCGACTGAAAAAGGGCTCCGGGAGTGGAGG
GTCAAAAGTGGAAGAGCTCCTCTCAAAGAACTACCATCTTGAAAATGAAGTTGCCCGCCTGAAAAAGGGA
AGCGGCTCAGGCGGGAGTGAGCTTCAGGCTATTGAGGAACAGCTGGCGCAACTTCAATGGAAGGCCCAAG
CCCGAAAAGAGGGGTCTGGCTCCGGTGGTTCCAAAGTAGAAGAGTTGCTTAGCAAAAACTATCACCTCGA
AAACGAAGTCGCCAGGCTTAAGAAGTAATCTAGAGGGCCCTATTCTATAGTGTCACCTAAATGCTAGAGC
TCGCTGATCAGCCTCGACTGTGCCTTCTAGTTGCCAGCCATCTGTTGTTTGCCCCTCCCCCGTGCCTTCC
TTGACCCTGGAAGGTGCCACTCCCACTGTCCTTTCCTAATAAAATGAGGAAATTGCATCGCATTGTCTGA
GTAGGTGTCATTCTATTCTGGGGGGTGGGGTGGGGCAGGACAGCAAGGGGGAGGATTGGGAAGACAATAG
CAGGCATGCTGGGGATGCGGTGGGCTCTATGGCTTCTGAGGCGGAAAGAACCAGCTGGGGCTCTAGGGGG
TATCCCC
[124 nt withheld, positions 2878-3001]
C
[91 nt withheld, positions 3003-3093]
A
[49 nt withheld, positions 3095-3143]
CCTTTGACGTTGGAGTCCACGTTCTTT
[37 nt withheld, positions 3171-3207]
ACCCTATCTCGGTCTATTCTTTTGATTTATAAGGGATTTTGCCGATTTCGGCCTATTGGTTAAAAAATGA
GCTGATTTAACAAAAATTTAACGCGAATTAATTCTGTGGAATGTGTGTCAGTTAGGGTGTGGAAAGTCCC
CAGGCTCCCCAGCAGGCAGAAGTATGCAAAGCATGCATCTCAATTAGTCAGCAACCAGGTGTGGAAAGTC
CCCAGGCTCCCCAGCAGGCAGAAGTATGCAAAGCATGCATCTCAATTAGTCAGCAACCATAGTCCCGCCC
CTAACTCCGCCCATCCCGCCCCTAACTCCGCCCAGTTCCGCCCATTCTCCGCCCCATGGCTGACTAATTT
TTTTTATTTATGCAGAGGCCGAGGCCGCCTCTGCCTCTGAGCTATTCCAGAAGTAGTGAGGAGGCTTTTT
TGGAGGCCTAGGCTTTTGCAAAAAGCTCCCGGGAGCTTGTATATCCATTTTCGGATCTGATCAAGAGACA
GGATGAGGATCGTTTCGCATGATTGAACAAGATGGATTGCACGCAGGTTCTCCGGCCGCTTGGGTGGAGA
GGCTATTCGGCTATGACTGGGCACAACAGACAATCGGCTGCTCTGATGCCGCCGTGTTCCGGCTGTCAGC
GCAGGGGCGCCCGGTTCTTTTTGTCAAGACCGACCTGTCCGGTGCCCTGAATGAACTGCAGGACGAGGCA
GCGCGGCTATCGTGGCTGGCCACGACGGGCGTTCCTTGCGCAGCTGTGCTCGACGTTGTCACTGAAGCGG
GAAGGGACTGGCTGCTATTGGGCGAAGTGCCGGGGCAGGATCTCCTGTCATCTCACCTTGCTCCTGCCGA
GAAAGTATCCATCATGGCTGATGCAATGCGGCGGCTGCATACGCTTGATCCGGCTACCTGCCCATTCGAC
CACCAAGCGAAACATCGCATCGAGCGAGCACGTACTCGGATGGAAGCCGGTCTTGTCGATCAGGATGATC
TGGACGAAGAGCATCAGGGGCTCGCGCCAGCCGAACTGTTCGCCAGGCTCAAGGCGCGCATGCCCGACGG
CGAGGATCTCGTCGTGACCCATGGCGATGCCTGCTTGCCGAATATCATGGTGGAAAATGGCCGCTTTTCT
GGATTCATCGACTGTGGCCGGCTGGGTGTGGCGGACCGCTATCAGGACATAGCGTTGGCTACCCGTGATA
TTGCTGAAGAGCTTGGCGGCGAATGGGCTGACCGCTTCCTCGTGCTTTACGGTATCGCCGCTCCCGATTC
GCAGCGCATCGCCTTCTATCGCCTTCTTGACGAGTTCTTCTGAGCGGGACTCTGGGGTTCGAAATGACCG
ACCAAGCGACGCCCAACCTGCCATCACGAGATTTCGATTCCACCGCCGCCTTCTATGAAAGGTTGGGCTT
CGGAATCGTTTTCCGGGACGCCGGCTGGATGATCCTCCAGCGCGGGGATCTCATGCTGGAGTTCTTCGCC
CACCCCAACTTGTTTATTGCAGCTTATAATGGTTACAAATAAAGCAATAGCATCACAAATTTCACAAATA
AAGCATTTTTTTCACTGCATTCTAGTTGTGGTTTGTCCAAACTCATCAATGTATCTTATCATGTCTGTAT
ACCGTCGACCTCTAGCTAGAGCTTGGCGTAATCATGGTCATAGCTGTTTCCTGTGTGAAATTGTTATCCG
CTCACAATTCCACACAACATACGAGCCGGAAGCATAAAGTGTAAAGCCTGGGGTGCCTAATGAGTGAGCT
AACTCACATTAATTGCGTTGCGCTCACTGCCCGCTTTCCAGTCGGGAAACCTGTCGTGCCAGCTGCATTA
ATGAATCGGCCAACGCGCGGGGAGAGGCGGTTTGCGTATTGGGCGCTCTTCCGCTTCCTCGCTCACTGAC
TCGCTGCGCTCGGTCGTTCGGCTGCGGCGAGCGGTATCAGCTCACTCAAAGGCGGTAATACGGTTATCCA
CAGAATCAGGGGATAACGCAGGAAAGAACATGTGAGCAAAAGGCCAGCAAAAGGCCAGGAACCGTAAAAA
GGCCGCGTTGCTGGCGTTTTTCCATAGGCTCCGCCCCCCTGACGAGCATCACAAAAATCGACGCTCAAGT
CAGAGGTGGCGAAACCCGACAGGACTATAAAGATACCAGGCGTTTCCCCCTGGAAGCTCCCTCGTGCGCT
CTCCTGTTCCGACCCTGCCGCTTACCGGATACCTGTCCGCCTTTCTCCCTTCGGGAAGCGTGGCGCTTTC
TCATAGCTCACGCTGTAGGTATCTCAGTTCGGTGTAGGTCGTTCGCTCCAAGCTGGGCTGTGTGCACGAA
CCCCCCGTTCAGCCCGACCGCTGCGCCTTATCCGGTAACTATCGTCTTGAGTCCAACCCGGTAAGACACG
ACTTATCGCCACTGGCAGCAGCCACTGGTAACAGGATTAGCAGAGCGAGGTATGTAGGCGGTGCTACAGA
GTTCTTGAAGTGGTGGCCTAACTACGGCTACACTAGAAGAACAGTATTTGGTATCTGCGCTCTGCTGAAG
CCAGTTACCTTCGGAAAAAGAGTTGGTAGCTCTTGATCCGGCAAACAAACCACCGCTGGTAGCGGTGGTT
TTTTTGTTTGCAAGCAGCAGATTACGCGCAGAAAAAAAGGATCTCAAGAAGATCCTTTGATCTTTTCTAC
GGGGTCTGACGCTCAGTGGAACGAAAACTCACGTTAAGGGATTTTGGTCATGAGATTATCAAAAAGGATC
TTCACCTAGATCCTTTTAAATTAAAAATGAAGTTTTAAATCAATCTAAAGTATATATGAGTAAACTTGGT
CTGACAGTTACCAATGCTTAATCAGTGAGGCACCTATCTCAGCGATCTGTCTATTTCGTTCATCCATAGT
TGCCTGACTCCCCGTCGTGTAGATAACTACGATACGGGAGGGCTTACCATCTGGCCCCAGTGCTGCAATG
ATACCGCGAGACCCACGCTCACCGGCTCCAGATTTATCAGCAATAAACCAGCCAGCCGGAAGGGCCGAGC
GCAGAAGTGGTCCTGCAACTTTATCCGCCTCCATCCAGTCTATTAATTGTTGCCGGGAAGCTAGAGTAAG
TAGTTCGCCAGTTAATAGTTTGCGCAACGTTGTTGCCATTGCTACAGGCATCGTGGTGTCACGCTCGTCG
TTTGGTATGGCTTCATTCAGCTCCGGTTCCCAACGATCAAGGCGAGTTACATGATCCCCCATGTTGTGCA
AAAAAGCGGTTAGCTCCTTCGGTCCTCCGATCGTTGTCAGAAGTAAGTTGGCCGCAGTGTTATCACTCAT
GGTTATGGCAGCACTGCATAATTCTCTTACTGTCATGCCATCCGTAAGATGCTTTTCTGTGACTGGTGAG
TACTCAACCAAGTCATTCTGAGAATAGTGTATGCGGCGACCGAGTTGCTCTTGCCCGGCGTCAATACGGG
ATAATACCGCGCCACATAGCAGAACTTTAAAAGTGCTCATCATTGGAAAACGTTCTTCGGGGCGAAAACT
CTCAAGGATCTTACCGCTGTTGAGATCCAGTTCGATGTAACCCACTCGTGCACCCAACTGATCTTCAGCA
TCTTTTACTTTCACCAGCGTTTCTGGGTGAGCAAAAACAGGAAGGCAAAATGCCGCAAAAAAGGGAATAA
GGGCGACACGGAAATGTTGAATACTCATACTCTTCCTTTTTCAATATTATTGAAGCATTTATCAGGGTTA
TTGTCTCATGAGCGGATACATATTTGAATGTATTTAGAAAAATAAACAAATAGGGGTTCCGCGCACATTT
CCCCGAAAAGTGCCACCTGACGTC
